Addgene plasmid #39547: pAraTM
Purpose: (Empty Backbone)
Depositing lab: Bryan Berger. Depositing organization: Lehigh University. Publication: Identifying Key Juxtamembrane Interactions in Cell Membranes Using AraTM. Su PC, Berger BW. J Biol Chem. 2012 Jul 22. 10.1074/jbc.M112.396895 PubMed 22822084.
Backbone
  Vector backbone: pTrc99
  Backbone size (bp): 5611
  Vector type: Bacterial Expression
  Promoter: Tac
Growth in bacteria
  Bacterial resistance: Kanamycin, 50 μg/mL
  Growth temperature: 37°C
  Growth strain: DH5alpha
  Copy number: High Copy
Gene/Insert
  Cloning method: Restriction Enzyme
  Sequencing primers: 3′ GAT TTA ATC TGT ATC AGG
Terms and licenses: Academic/Nonprofit Terms; Industry Terms: Not Available to Industry
How to cite: pAraTM was a gift from Bryan Berger (Addgene plasmid # 39547 ; http://n2t.net/addgene:39547 ; RRID:Addgene_39547)
