[The description below was written by a language model from this plasmid's Addgene catalogue record and pLannotate feature annotations shown in this document.]
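Description:
pAraTM is an empty-backbone bacterial expression vector built on pTrc99, about 5.6 kb, intended for restriction-enzyme cloning of sequences of interest in E. coli. It is selected with kanamycin through an aph(3')-Ia gene driven by a bla promoter. The feature table annotates an RSF 1030-type origin, which is compatible with other common replicons and so allows co-maintenance with a second plasmid. The catalogue lists the plasmid as high copy. A few short fragments in the table (tet promoter, yciV, partial AmpR promoters, a T7 terminator fragment) look like backbone remnants rather than functional parts.

The expression cassette is IPTG-regulated. A lacIq promoter fragment drives lacI, and the resulting repressor acts at a lac operator placed just downstream of the promoter, which is annotated as trc and catalogued as Tac, both being trp/lac hybrids. Downstream lie a maltose binding protein coding fragment and then, after a gap of roughly 100 bp, a fragment of araC, the L-arabinose regulatory protein, followed by the 5S rRNA region and the rrnB T1 and T2 terminators. This layout suggests that a cloned segment would sit between MBP and the AraC fragment to give a three-part fusion, although the record does not state the cloning sites or the reading frame.

The associated publication title indicates that the vector belongs to the AraTM assay for identifying juxtamembrane interactions in cell membranes. In that setting, association of an inserted membrane-spanning segment would presumably be read out through AraC activity. No reporter element appears on this plasmid, and the record does not say how the readout is obtained.
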