Features (pLannotate 1.2.2; 17 found; start..end, strand, type, name):
      1..70      +  promoter       lacIq promoter (fragment): lacI (mutant); In the lacIq allele, a single base change in the promoter boosts expression of the lacI gene about 10-fold.
     71..1153    +  CDS            lacI: lac repressor; lacI; The lac repressor binds to the lac operator to inhibit transcription in E. coli. This inhibition can be relieved by adding lactose or isopropyl-β-D-thiogalactopyranoside (IPTG).
   1195..1212    +  promoter       tet promoter (fragment): E. coli promoter for tetracycline efflux protein gene
   1208..1309    -  CDS            yciV (fragment): RNAAM_ECOLI - Also known as trpH From Escherichia coli (strain K12).
   1385..1414    +  promoter       trc promoter: strong E. coli promoter; hybrid between the trp and lac UV5 promoters
   1422..1438    +  protein_bind   lac operator: The lac repressor binds to the lac operator to inhibit transcription in E. coli. This inhibition can be relieved by adding lactose or isopropyl-β-D-thiogalactopyranoside (IPTG). lac repressor encoded by lacI
   1463..2634    +  CDS            MBP (fragment): maltose binding protein from E. coli; malE; This gene encodes a signal sequence that can direct MBP to the bacterial periplasm.
   2734..3111    +  CDS            araC (fragment): L-arabinose regulatory protein; araC
   3201..3316    +  ncRNA          5S rRNA: Accession: RF00001 - 5S ribosomal RNA
   3320..3406    +  terminator     rrnB T1 terminator: Escherichia coli rrnB; transcription terminator T1 from the E. coli rrnB gene
   3498..3525    +  terminator     rrnB T2 terminator: transcription terminator T2 from the E. coli rrnB gene
   3545..3629    +  promoter       AmpR promoter (fragment): bla
   3636..3654    +  terminator     T7 terminator (fragment): transcription terminator for bacteriophage T7 RNA polymerase
   3818..3875    +  promoter       AmpR promoter (fragment): bla
   3884..4699    -  CDS            KanR: aminoglycoside phosphotransferase; aph(3')-Ia; confers resistance to kanamycin in bacteria or G418 (Geneticin®) in eukaryotes
   4700..4791    -  promoter       AmpR promoter: bla
   4807..5556    -  rep_origin     RSF ori: Plasmids containing the RSF 1030 origin of replication can be propagated in E. coli cells that contain additional plasmids with compatible origins.
>Addgene plasmid #39547 | pAraTM | depositor full sequence | sequence record 49948 | pAraTM sequence 5609 bps
CGAATGGTGCAAAACCTTTCGCGGTATGGCATGATAGCGCCCGGAAGAGAGTCAATTCAGGGTGGTGAAT
GTGAAACCAGTAACGTTATACGATGTCGCAGAGTATGCCGGTGTCTCTTATCAGACCGTTTCCCGCGTGG
TGAACCAGGCCAGCCACGTTTCTGCGAAAACGCGGGAAAAAGTGGAAGCGGCGATGGCGGAGCTGAATTA
CATTCCCAACCGCGTGGCACAACAACTGGCGGGCAAACAGTCGTTGCTGATTGGCGTTGCCACCTCCAGT
CTGGCCCTGCACGCGCCGTCGCAAATTGTCGCGGCGATTAAATCTCGCGCCGATCAACTGGGTGCCAGCG
TGGTGGTGTCGATGGTAGAACGAAGCGGCGTCGAAGCCTGTAAAGCGGCGGTGCACAATCTTCTCGCGCA
ACGCGTCAGTGGGCTGATCATTAACTATCCGCTGGATGACCAGGATGCCATTGCTGTGGAAGCTGCCTGC
ACTAATGTTCCGGCGTTATTTCTTGATGTCTCTGACCAGACACCCATCAACAGTATTATTTTCTCCCATG
AAGACGGTACGCGACTGGGCGTGGAGCATCTGGTCGCATTGGGTCACCAGCAAATCGCGCTGTTAGCGGG
CCCATTAAGTTCTGTCTCGGCGCGTCTGCGTCTGGCTGGCTGGCATAAATATCTCACTCGCAATCAAATT
CAGCCGATAGCGGAACGGGAAGGCGACTGGAGTGCCATGTCCGGTTTTCAACAAACCATGCAAATGCTGA
ATGAGGGCATCGTTCCCACTGCGATGCTGGTTGCCAACGATCAGATGGCGCTGGGCGCAATGCGCGCCAT
TACCGAGTCCGGGCTGCGCGTTGGTGCGGATATCTCGGTAGTGGGATACGACGATACCGAAGACAGCTCA
TGTTATATCCCGCCGTCAACCACCATCAAACAGGATTTTCGCCTGCTGGGGCAAACCAGCGTGGACCGCT
TGCTGCAACTCTCTCAGGGCCAGGCGGTGAAGGGCAATCAGCTGTTGCCCGTCTCACTGGTGAAAAGAAA
AACCACCCTGGCGCCCAATACGCAAACCGCCTCTCCCCGCGCGTTGGCCGATTCATTAATGCAGCTGGCA
CGACAGGTTTCCCGACTGGAAAGCGGGCAGTGAGCGCAACGCAATTAATGTGAGTTAGCGCGAATTGATC
TGGTTTGACAGCTTATCATCGACTGCACGGTGCACCAATGCTTCTGGCGTCAGGCAGCCATCGGAAGCTG
TGGTATGGCTGTGCAGGTCGTAAATCACTGCATAATTCGTGTCGCTCAAGGCGCACTCCCGTTCTGGATA
ATGTTTTTTGCGCCGACATCATAACGGTTCTGGCAAATATTCTGAAATGAGCTGTTGACAATTAATCATC
CGGCTCGTATAATGTGTGGAATTGTGAGCGGATAACAATTTCACACAGGAAACAGACCATGGAAATAAAA
ACAGGTGCACGCATCCTCGCATTATCCGCATTAACGACGATGATGTTTTCCGCCTCGGCTCTCGCCAAAA
TCGAAGAAGGTAAACTGGTAATCTGGATTAACGGCGATAAAGGCTATAACGGTCTCGCTGAAGTCGGTAA
GAAATTCGAGAAAGATACCGGAATTAAAGTCACCGTTGAGCATCCGGATAAACTGGAAGAGAAATTCCCA
CAGGTTGCGGCAACTGGCGATGGCCCTGACATTATCTTCTGGGCACACGACCGCTTTGGTGGCTACGCTC
AATCTGGCCTGTTGGCTGAAATCACCCCGGACAAAGCGTTCCAGGACAAGCTGTATCCGTTTACCTGGGA
TGCCGTACGTTACAACGGCAAGCTGATTGCTTACCCGATCGCTGTTGAAGCGTTATCGCTGATTTATAAC
AAAGATCTGCTGCCGAACCCGCCAAAAACCTGGGAAGAGATCCCGGCGCTGGATAAAGAACTGAAAGCGA
AAGGTAAGAGCGCGCTGATGTTCAACCTGCAAGAACCGTACTTCACCTGGCCGCTGATTGCTGCTGACGG
GGGTTATGCGTTCAAGTATGAAAACGGCAAGTACGACATTAAAGACGTGGGCGTGGATAACGCTGGCGCG
AAAGCGGGTCTGACCTTCCTGGTTGACCTGATTAAAAACAAACACATGAATGCAGACACCGATTACTCCA
TCGCAGAAGCTGCCTTTAATAAAGGCGAAACAGCGATGACCATCAACGGCCCGTGGGCATGGTCCAACAT
CGACACCAGCAAAGTGAATTATGGTGTAACGGTACTGCCGACCTTCAAGGGTCAACCATCCAAACCGTTC
GTTGGCGTGCTGAGCGCAGGTATTAACGCCGCCAGTCCGAACAAAGAGCTGGCAAAAGAGTTCCTCGAAA
ACTATCTGCTGACTGATGAAGGTCTGGAAGCGGTTAATAAAGACAAACCGCTGGGTGCCGTAGCGCTGAA
GTCTTACGAGGAAGAGTTGGCGAAAGATCCACGTATTGCCGCCACTATGGAAAACGCCCAGAAAGGTGAA
ATCATGCCGAACATCCCGCAGATGTCCGCTTTCTGGTATGCCGTGCGTACTGCGGTGATCAACGCCGCCA
GCGGTCGTCAGACTGTCGATGAAGCCCTGAAAGACGCGCAGACTTATCCGTATGATGTGCCGGATTATGC
GGAGCTCACTAGTGGATCCGAATTCGGCTCCGTCGACAAGTTTGCGGCCGCACTCGAGTCTAGAGGTACC
ATGAACGAGTCGCTCCATCCACCGATGGATAATCGGGTACGCGAGGCTTGTCAGTACATCAGCGATCACC
TGGCAGACAGCAATTTTGATATCGCCAGCGTCGCACAGCATGTTTGCTTGTCGCCGTCGCGTCTGTCACA
TCTTTTCCGCCAGCAGTTAGGGATTAGCGTCTTAAGCTGGCGCGAGGACCAACGCATTAGTCAGGCGAAG
CTGCTTTTGAGCACTACCCGGATGCCTATCGCCACCGTCGGTCGCAATGTTGGTTTTGACGATCAACTCT
ATTTCTCGCGAGTATTTAAAAAATGCACCGGGGCCAGCCCGAGCGAGTTTCGTGCCGGTTGTGAAGAAAA
AGTGAATGATGTAGCCGTCAAGTTGTCATAAAAGCTTGGCTGTTTTGGCGGATGAGAGAAGATTTTCAGC
CTGATACAGATTAAATCAGAACGCAGAAGCGGTCTGATAAAACAGAATTTGCCTGGCGGCAGTAGCGCGG
TGGTCCCACCTGACCCCATGCCGAACTCAGAAGTGAAACGCCGTAGCGCCGATGGTAGTGTGGGGTCTCC
CCATGCGAGAGTAGGGAACTGCCAGGCATCAAATAAAACGAAAGGCTCAGTCGAAAGACTGGGCCTTTCG
TTTTATCTGTTGTTTGTCGGTGAACGCTCTCCTGAGTAGGACAAATCCGCCGGGAGCGGATTTGAACGTT
GCGAAGCAACGGCCCGGAGGGTGGCGGGCAGGACGCCCGCCATAAACTGCCAGGCATCAAATTAAGCAGA
AGGCCATCCTGACGGATGGCCTTTTTGCGTTTCTACAAACTCTTTTTGTTTATTTTTCTAAATACATTCA
AATATGTATCCGCTCATGAGACAATAACCCTGATAAATGCTTCAATAATATTGAAAAAGACTAGTGGTCT
TGAGGGGTTTTTTGCTGAAACCTCAGGCATTTGAGAAGCACACGGTCACACTGCTTCCGGTAGTCAATAA
ACCGGTAAACCAGCAATAGACATAAGCGGCTATTTAACGACCCTGCCCTGAACCGACGACAAGCTGACGA
CCGGGTCTCCGCAAGTGGCACTTTTCGGGGAAATGTGCGCGGAACCCCTATTTGTTTATTTTTCTAAATA
CATTCAAATATGTATCCGCTCATGAATTAATTCTTAGAAAAACTCATCGAGCATCAAATGAAACTGCAAT
TTATTCATATCAGGATTATCAATACCATATTTTTGAAAAAGCCGTTTCTGTAATGAAGGAGAAAACTCAC
CGAGGCAGTTCCATAGGATGGCAAGATCCTGGTATCGGTCTGCGATTCCGACTCGTCCAACATCAATACA
ACCTATTAATTTCCCCTCGTCAAAAATAAGGTTATCAAGTGAGAAATCACCATGAGTGACGACTGAATCC
GGTGAGAATGGCAAAAGTTTATGCATTTCTTTCCAGACTTGTTCAACAGGCCAGCCATTACGCTCGTCAT
CAAAATCACTCGCATCAACCAAACCGTTATTCATTCGTGATTGCGCCTGAGCGAGACGAAATACGCGGTC
GCTGTTAAAAGGACAATTACAAACAGGAATCGAATGCAACCGGCGCAGGAACACTGCCAGCGCATCAACA
ATATTTTCACCTGAATCAGGATATTCTTCTAATACCTGGAATGCTGTTTTCCCGGGGATCGCAGTGGTGA
GTAACCATGCATCATCAGGAGTACGGATAAAATGCTTGATGGTCGGAAGAGGCATAAATTCCGTCAGCCA
GTTTAGTCTGACCATCTCATCTGTAACATCATTGGCAACGCTACCTTTGCCATGTTTCAGAAACAACTCT
GGCGCATCGGGCTTCCCATACAATCGATAGATTGTCGCACCTGATTGCCCGACATTATCGCGAGCCCATT
TATACCCATATAAATCAGCATCCATGTTGGAATTTAATCGCGGCCTAGAGCAAGACGTTTCCCGTTGAAT
ATGGCTCATACTCTTCCTTTTTCAATATTATTGAAGCATTTATCAGGGTTATTGTCTCATGAGCGGATAC
ATATTTGAATGTATTTAGAAAAATAAACAAATAGGCATGCAGCGCTCTTCCGCTTCCTCGCTCACTGACT
CGCTACGCTCGGTCGTTCGACTGCGGCGAGCGGTGTCAGCTCACTCAAAAGCGGTAATACGGTTATCCAC
AGAATCAGGGGATAAAGCCGGAAAGAACATGTGAGCAAAAAGCAAAGCACCGGAAGAAGCCAACGCCGCA
GGCGTTTTTCCATAGGCTCCGCCCCCCTGACGAGCATCACAAAAATCGACGCTCAAGCCAGAGGTGGCGA
AACCCGACAGGACTATAAAGATACCAGGCGTTTCCCCCTGGAAGCTCCCTCGTGCGCTCTCCTGTTCCGA
CCCTGCCGCTTACCGGATACCTGTCCGCCTTTCTCCCTTCGGGAAGCGTGGCGCTTTCTCATAGCTCACG
CTGTTGGTATCTCAGTTCGGTGTAGGTCGTTCGCTCCAAGCTGGGCTGTGTGCACGAACCCCCCGTTCAG
CCCGACCGCTGCGCCTTATCCGGTAACTATCGTCTTGAGTCCAACCCGGTAAGACACGACTTATCGCCAC
TGGCAGCAGCCATTGGTAACTGATTTAGAGGACTTTGTCTTGAAGTTATGCACCTGTTAAGGCTAAACTG
AAAGAACAGATTTTGGTGAGTGCGGTCCTCCAACCCACTTACCTTGGTTCAAAGAGTTGGTAGCTCAGCG
AACCTTGAGAAAACCACCGTTGGTAGCGGTGGTTTTTCTTTATTTATGAGATGATGAATCAATCGGTCTA
TCAAGTCAACGAACAGCTATTCCGTTACTCTAGATTTCAGTGCAATTTATCTCTTCAAATGTAGCACCTG
AAGTCACTA
