>Addgene plasmid #39547 | pAraTM | addgene partial sequence | sequence record 51661 | pBAD-rev
CGCAAACGCCAGCTTTTATGACAACTTGACGGCTACATCATTCACTTTTTCTTCACAACCGGCACGGAAC
TCGCTCGGGCTGGCCCCGGTGCATTTTTTAAATACCCGCGAGAAATAGAGTTGATCGTCAAAACCAACAT
TGCGACCGACGGTGGCGATAGGCATCCGGGTGGTGCTCAAAAGCAGCTTCGCCTGGCTGATACGTTGGTC
CTCGCGCCAGCTTAAGACGCTAATCCCTAACTGCTGGCGGAAAAGATGTGACAGACGCGACGGCGACAAG
CAAACATGCTGTGCGACGCTGGCGATATCAAAATTGCTGTCTGCCAGGTGATCGCTGATGTACTGACAAG
CCTCGCGTACCCGATTATCCATCGGTGGATGGAGCGACTCGTTCATGGTACCTCTAGACTCGAGTGCGGC
CGCAAACTTGTCGACGGAGCCGAATTCGGATCCACTAGTGAGCTCCGCATAATCCGGCACATCATACGGA
TAAGTCTGCGCGTCTTTCAGGGCTTCATCGACAGTCTGACGACCGCTGGCGGCGTTGATCACCGCAGTAC
GCACGGCATACCAGAAAGCGGACATCTGCGGGATGTTCGGCATGATTTCACCTTTCTGGGCGTTTTCCAT
AGTGGCGGCAATACGTGGATCTTTCGCCAACTCTTCCTCGTAAGACTTCAGCGCTACGGCACCCAGCGGT
TTGTCTTTATTAACCGCTTCCAGACCTTCATCAGTCAGCAGATAGTTTTCGAGGAACTCTTTTGCCAGCT
CTTTGTTCGGACTGGCGGCGTTAATACCTGC
